>Addgene plasmid #1466 | pPD89_20 | depositor full sequence | sequence record 77 | Author sequence
ATGACCATGATTACGCCAAGCTTGCATGCCTGCAGGTCGACTAGAGGATCCCCGGGATTGGCCAAAGGAC
CCAAAGGTATGTTTCGAATGATACTAACATAACATAGAACATTTTCAGGAGGACCCTTGGAGGGTACCGA
GCTCAGAAAAAATGACTGCTCCAAAGAAGAAGCGTAAGGTACCGGTGGGTGAAGACCAGAAACAGCACCT
CGAACTGAGCCGCGATATTGCCCAGCGTTTCAACGCGCTGTATGGCGAGATCGATCCCGTCGTTTTACAA
CGTCGTGACTGGGAAAACCCTGGCGTTACCCAACTTAATCGCCTTGCAGCACATCCCCCTTTCGCCAGCT
GGCGTAATAGCGAAGAGGCCCGCACCGATCGCCCTTCCCAACAGTTGCGAAGGTAAGTTTAAACAGATCC
ATACTAACTAACTTGTTCTGACATAATTTTCAGCTTGAATGGCGAATGGCGCTTTGCCTGGTTTCCGGCA
CCAGAAGCGGTGCCGGAAAGCTGGCTGGAGTGCGATCTTCCTGAGGCCGATACTGTCGTCGTCCCCTCAA
ACTGGCAGATGCACGGTTACGATGCGCCCATCTACACCAACGTGACCTATCCCATTACGGTCAATCCGCC
GTTTGTTCCCACGGAGAATCCGACGGGTTGTTACTCGCTCACATTTAATGTTGATGAAAGCTGGCTACAG
GAAGGCCAGACGCGAATTATTTTTGATGGCGTTAACTCGGCGTTTCATCTGTGGTGCAACGGGCGCTGGG
TCGGTTACGGCCAGGTAAGTTTAATTAAGTTGATACTAACTAACAAGATCTGATTAATTTTCAGGACAGT
CGTTTGCCGTCTGAATTTGACCTGAGCGCATTTTTACGCGCCGGAGAAAACCGCCTCGCGGTGATGGTGC
TGCGCTGGAGTGACGGCAGTTATCTGGAAGATCAGGATATGTGGCGGATGAGCGGCATTTTCCGTGACGT
CTCGTTGCTGCATAAACCGACTACACAAATCAGCGATTTCCATGTTGCCACTCGCTTTAATGATGATTTC
TCCCGCGCTGTACTGGAGGCTGAAGTCCAGGTAAGTTTAAACAGGATCTTACTAACTAACATGCTAACAC
TGAATTTTCAGATGTGCGGCGAGTTGCGTGACTACCTACGGGTAACAGTTTCTTTATGGCAGGGTGAAAC
GCAGGTCGCCAGCGGCACCGCGCCTTTCGGCGGTGAAATTATCGATGAGCGTGGTGGTTATGCCGATCGC
GTCACACTACGTCTGAACGTCGAAAACCCGAAACTGTGGAGCGCCGAAATCCCGAATCTCTATCGTGCGG
TGGTTGAACTGCACACCGCCGACGGCACGCTGATTGAAGCAGAAGCCTGCGATGTCGGTTTCCGCGAGGT
GCGGATTGAAAATGGTCTGCTGCTGCTGAACGGCAAGCCGTTGCTGATTCGAGGCGTTAACCGTCACGAG
CATCATCCTCTGCATGGTCAGGTCATGGATGAGCAGACGATGGTGCAGGATGTAAGTTTAAACTATTCGT
TACTAACTAACTTTAAACATTTAAATTTTCAGATCCTGCTGATGAAGCAGAACAACTTTAACGCCGTGCG
CTGTTCGCATTATCCGAACCATCCGCTGTGGTACACGCTGTGCGACCGCTACGGCCTGTATGTGGTGGAT
GAAGCCAATATTGAAACCCACGGCATGGTGCCAATGAATCGTCTGACCGATGATCCGCGCTGGCTACCGG
CGATGAGCGAACGCGTAACGCGAATGGTGCAGCGCGATCGTAATCACCCGAGTGTGATCATCTGGTCGCT
GGGGAATGGTAAGTTTAAACAGTTGAATACTAACTAACGGAGATCTTTGAAATTTTCAGAATCAGGCCAC
GGCGCTAATCACGACGCGCTGTATCGCTGGATCAAATCTGTCGATCCTTCCCGCCCGGTGCAGTATGAAG
GCGGCGGAGCCGACACCACGGCCACCGATATTATTTGCCCGATGTACGCGCGCGTGGATGAAGACCAGCC
CTTCCCGGCTGTGCCGAAATGGTCCATCAAAAAATGGCTTTCGCTACCTGGAGAGACGCGCCCGCTGATT
CTTTGCGAGGTAAGTTTAAACAGAACTCTACTAACTAACACATTAGATCCTAATTTTCAGTACGCTCACG
CGATGGGCAACAGTCTTGGCGGTTTCGCTAAATACTGGCAGGCGTTTCGTCAGTATCCCCGTTTACAGGG
CGGCTTCGTCTGGGACTGGGTGGATCAGTCGCTGATTAAATATGATGAAAACGGCAACCCGTGGTCGGCT
TACGGCGGTGATTTTGGCGATACGCCGAACGATCGCCAGTTCTGTATGAACGGTCTGGTCTTTGCCGACC
GCACGCCGCATCCAGCGTAAGTTTAAACAATAACCTACTAACTAACGTAGATAATTTAAATTTTCAGGCT
GACGGAAGCAAAACACCAGCAGCAGTTTTTCCAGTTCCGTTTATCCGGGCAAACCATCGAAGTGACCAGC
GAATACCTGTTCCGTCATAGCGATAACGAGCTCCTGCACTGGATGGTGGCGCTGGATGGTAAGCCGCTGG
CAAGCGGTGAAGTGCCTCTGGATGTCGCTCCACAAGGTAAACAGTTGATTGAACTGCCTGAACTACCGCA
GCCGGAGAGCGCCGGGCAACTCTGGCTCACAGTACGCGTAGTGCAACCGAACGCGACCGCATGGTCAGAA
GCCGGGCACATCAGCGCATGGCAGCAGTGGAGGTAAGTTTAAACAAGATCCTACTAACTAACTCTACATT
GATGAATTTTCAGACTGGCGGAAAACCTCAGTGTGACGCTCCCCGCCGCGTCCCACGCCATCCCGCATCT
GACCACCAGCGAAATGGATTTTTGCATCGAGCTGGGTAATAAGCGTTGGCAATTTAACCGCCAGTCAGGC
TTTCTTTCACAGATGTGGATTGGCGATAAAAAACAACTGCTGACGCCGCTGCGCGATCAGTTCACCCGTG
CACCGCTGGATAACGACATTGGCGTAAGTGAAGCGACCCGCATTGACCCTAACGCCTGGGTCGGTAAGTT
TAAACAAAGTTGTACTAACTAACGAAGATCTTGATAATTTTCAGAACGCTGGAAGGCGGCGGGCCATTAC
CAGGCCGAAGCAGCGTTGTTGCAGTGCACGGCAGATACACTTGCTGATGCGGTGCTGATTACGACCGCTC
ACGCGTGGCAGCATCAGGGGAAAACCTTATTTATCAGCCGGAAAACCTACCGGATTGATGGTAGTGGTCA
AATGGCGATTACCGTTGATGTTGAAGTGGCGAGCGATACACCGCATCCGGCGCGGATTGGCCTGAACTGC
CAGCTGGCGCAGGTAGCAGAGCGGGTAAACTGGCTCGGATTAGGGCCGCAAGAAAACTATCCCGACCGCC
TTACTGCCGCCTGTTTTGACCGCTGGGATCTGCCATTGTCAGACATGTAGTAAGTTTAAACTTGATAGTA
CTAACTAACATGTTTCATTTAAATTTTCAGTACCCCGTACGTCTTCCCGAGCGAAAACGGTCTGCGCTGC
GGGACGCGCGAATTGAATTATGGCCCACACCAGTGGCGCGGCGACTTCCAGTTCAACATCAGCCGCTACA
GTCAACAGCAACTGATGGAAACCAGCCATCGCCATCTGCTGCACGCGGAAGAAGGCACATGGCTGAATAT
CGACGGTTTCCATATGGGGATTGGTGGCGACGACTCCTGGAGCCCGTCAGTATCGGCGGAATTCCAACTG
AGCGCCGGTCGCTACCATTACCAACTTGTCTGGTGTCAAAAATAATAGGGGCCGCTGTCATCAGAGTAAG
TTTAAACTGAGTTCTACTAACTAACGAGTAATATTTAAATTTTCAGCATCTCGCGCCCGTGCCTCTGACT
TCTAAGTCCAATTACTCTTCAACATCCCTACATGCTCTTTCTCCCTGTGCTCCCACCCCCTATTTTTGTT
ATTATCAAAAAACTTCTCTTAATTTCTTTGTTTTTTAGCTTCTTTTAAGTCACCTCTAACAATGAAATTG
TGTAGATTCAAAAATAGAATTAATTCGTAATAAAAAGTCGAAAAAAATTGTGCTCCCTCCCCCCATTAAT
AATAATTCTATCCCAAAATCTACACAATGTTCTGTGTACACTTCTTATGTTTTTTACTTCTGATAAATTT
TTTTGAAACATCATAGAAAAAACCGCACACAAAATACCTTATCATATGTTACGTTTCAGTTTATGACCGC
AATTTTTATTTCTTCGCACGTCTGGGCCTCTCATGACGTCAAATCATGCTCATCGTGAAAAAGTTTTGGA
GTATTTTTGGAATTTTTCAATCAAGTGAAAGTTTATGAAATTAATTTTCCTGCTTTTGCTTTTTGGGGTT
TCCCCTATTGTTTGTCAAGATTTCGAGGACGGCGTTTTTCTTGCTAAAATCACAAGTATTGATGAGCACG
ATGCAAGAAAGATCGGAAGAAGGTTTGGGTTTGAGGCTCAGTGGAAGGTGAGTAGAAGTTGATAATTTGA
AAGTGGAGTAGTGTCTATGGGGTTTTTGCCTTAAATGACAGAATACATTCCCAATATACCAAACATAACT
GTTTCCTACTAGTCGGCCGTACGGGCCCTTTCGTCTCGCGCGTTTCGGTGATGACGGTGAAAACCTCTGA
CACATGCAGCTCCCGGAGACGGTCACAGCTTGTCTGTAAGCGGATGCCGGGAGCAGACAAGCCCGTCAGG
GCGCGTCAGCGGGTGTTGGCGGGTGTCGGGGCTGGCTTAACTATGCGGCATCAGAGCAGATTGTACTGAG
AGTGCACCATATGCGGTGTGAAATACCGCACAGATGCGTAAGGAGAAAATACCGCATCAGGCGGCCTTAA
GGGCCTCGTGATACGCCTATTTTTATAGGTTAATGTCATGATAATAATGGTTTCTTAGACGTCAGGTGGC
ACTTTTCGGGGAAATGTGCGCGGAACCCCTATTTGTTTATTTTTCTAAATACATTCAAATATGTATCCGC
TCATGAGACAATAACCCTGATAAATGCTTCAATAATATTGAAAAAGGAAGAGTATGAGTATTCAACATTT
CCGTGTCGCCCTTATTCCCTTTTTTGCGGCATTTTGCCTTCCTGTTTTTGCTCACCCAGAAACGCTGGTG
AAAGTAAAAGATGCTGAAGATCAGTTGGGTGCACGAGTGGGTTACATCGAACTGGATCTCAACAGCGGTA
AGATCCTTGAGAGTTTTCGCCCCGAAGAACGTTTTCCAATGATGAGCACTTTTAAAGTTCTGCTATGTGG
CGCGGTATTATCCCGTATTGACGCCGGGCAAGAGCAACTCGGTCGCCGCATACACTATTCTCAGAATGAC
TTGGTTGAGTACTCACCAGTCACAGAAAAGCATCTTACGGATGGCATGACAGTAAGAGAATTATGCAGTG
CTGCCATAACCATGAGTGATAACACTGCGGCCAACTTACTTCTGACAACGATCGGAGGACCGAAGGAGCT
AACCGCTTTTTTGCACAACATGGGGGATCATGTAACTCGCCTTGATCGTTGGGAACCGGAGCTGAATGAA
GCCATACCAAACGACGAGCGTGACACCACGATGCCTGTAGCAATGGCAACAACGTTGCGCAAACTATTAA
CTGGCGAACTACTTACTCTAGCTTCCCGGCAACAATTAATAGACTGGATGGAGGCGGATAAAGTTGCAGG
ACCACTTCTGCGCTCGGCCCTTCCGGCTGGCTGGTTTATTGCTGATAAATCTGGAGCCGGTGAGCGTGGG
TCTCGCGGTATCATTGCAGCACTGGGGCCAGATGGTAAGCCCTCCCGTATCGTAGTTATCTACACGACGG
GGAGTCAGGCAACTATGGATGAACGAAATAGACAGATCGCTGAGATAGGTGCCTCACTGATTAAGCATTG
GTAACTGTCAGACCAAGTTTACTCATATATACTTTAGATTGATTTAAAACTTCATTTTTAATTTAAAAGG
ATCTAGGTGAAGATCCTTTTTGATAATCTCATGACCAAAATCCCTTAACGTGAGTTTTCGTTCCACTGAG
CGTCAGACCCCGTAGAAAAGATCAAAGGATCTTCTTGAGATCCTTTTTTTCTGCGCGTAATCTGCTGCTT
GCAAACAAAAAAACCACCGCTACCAGCGGTGGTTTGTTTGCCGGATCAAGAGCTACCAACTCTTTTTCCG
AAGGTAACTGGCTTCAGCAGAGCGCAGATACCAAATACTGTCCTTCTAGTGTAGCCGTAGTTAGGCCACC
ACTTCAAGAACTCTGTAGCACCGCCTACATACCTCGCTCTGCTAATCCTGTTACCAGTGGCTGCTGCCAG
TGGCGATAAGTCGTGTCTTACCGGGTTGGACTCAAGACGATAGTTACCGGATAAGGCGCAGCGGTCGGGC
TGAACGGGGGGTTCGTGCACACAGCCCAGCTTGGAGCGAACGACCTACACCGAACTGAGATACCTACAGC
GTGAGCATTGAGAAAGCGCCACGCTTCCCGAAGGGAGAAAGGCGGACAGGTATCCGGTAAGCGGCAGGGT
CGGAACAGGAGAGCGCACGAGGGAGCTTCCAGGGGGAAACGCCTGGTATCTTTATAGTCCTGTCGGGTTT
CGCCACCTCTGACTTGAGCGTCGATTTTTGTGATGCTCGTCAGGGGGGCGGAGCCTATGGAAAAACGCCA
GCAACGCGGCCTTTTTACGGTTCCTGGCCTTTTGCTGGCCTTTTGCTCACATGTTCTTTCCTGCGTTATC
CCCTGATTCTGTGGATAACCGTATTACCGCCTTTGAGTGAGCTGATACCGCTCGCCGCAGCCGAACGACC
GAGCGCAGCGAGTCAGTGAGCGAGGAAGCGGAAGAGCGCCCAATACGCAAACCGCCTCTCCCCGCGCGTT
GGCCGATTCATTAATGCAGCTGGCACGACAGGTTTCCCGACTGGAAAGCGGGCAGTGAGCGCAACGCAAT
TAATGTGAGTTAGCTCACTCATTAGGCACCCCAGGCTTTACACTTTATGCTTCCGGCTCGTATGTTGTGT
GGAATTGTGAGCGGATAACAATTTCACACAGGAAACAGCT
Features (pLannotate 1.2.2; 15 found; start..end, strand, type, name):
     18..56      -  misc_feature   MCS (fragment): pUC18/19 multiple cloning site
    179..262     +  CDS            trpS (fragment): SYW_ECOLI - Experimental evidence at protein level: Swiss-Prot protein existence level 1. Catalyzes the attachment of tryptophan to tRNA(Trp). Amino acylates tRNA(Trp) with both L- and D-tryptophan, although D-tryptophan is a poor substrate (PubMed:10918062). From Escherichia coli (strain K12).
    267..399     +  CDS            lacZα (fragment): LacZα fragment of β-galactosidase; lacZ fragment
    451..785     +  CDS            lacZ (fragment): β-galactosidase; lacZ
    832..3822    +  CDS            lacZ: BGAL_ECOLI - Experimental evidence at protein level: Swiss-Prot protein existence level 1. From Escherichia coli (strain K12).
   4375..4527    +  CDS            aex-5 (fragment): AEX5_CAEEL - Also known as kpc-3 From Caenorhabditis elegans.
   4655..4690    +  CDS            rop (fragment): Rop protein, which maintains plasmids at low copy number; rop
   4792..4891    +  misc_feature   bom (fragment): basis of mobility region from pBR322
   4989..5093    +  promoter       AmpR promoter: bla
   5094..5954    +  CDS            AmpR: β-lactamase; bla; confers resistance to ampicillin, carbenicillin, and related antibiotics
   6125..6713    +  rep_origin     ori: high-copy-number ColE1/pMB1/pBR322/pUC origin of replication
   6896..6988    +  CDS            lacI (fragment): lac repressor; lacI; The lac repressor binds to the lac operator to inhibit transcription in E. coli. This inhibition can be relieved by adding lactose or isopropyl-β-D-thiogalactopyranoside (IPTG).
   7001..7022    +  protein_bind   CAP binding site: CAP binding activates transcription in the presence of cAMP. E. coli catabolite activator protein
   7037..7067    +  promoter       lac promoter: promoter for the E. coli lac operon
   7075..7091    +  protein_bind   lac operator: The lac repressor binds to the lac operator to inhibit transcription in E. coli. This inhibition can be relieved by adding lactose or isopropyl-β-D-thiogalactopyranoside (IPTG). lac repressor encoded by lacI
