[The description below was written by a language model from this plasmid's Addgene catalogue record and pLannotate feature annotations shown in this document.]
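Description:
pPD89_20 is an empty worm-expression backbone of about 7.1 kb from the 1995 Fire Lab Vector Kit, designed for building lacZ reporter fusions in Caenorhabditis elegans. It is propagated in E. coli on a pUC/pBR322-type framework. The feature table shows a high-copy ColE1/pMB1 origin, a β-lactamase gene with its own promoter for ampicillin selection, remnants of the pBR322 rop and bom regions, and the lac promoter, operator and CAP site next to a fragment of the pUC18/19 multiple cloning site. The parental backbone is recorded as unknown.

The payload is a modified E. coli β-galactosidase coding region. The catalogue lists its modules as an SV40 nuclear localization signal, an N-terminal lacZ segment, a C-terminal lacZ segment, and a series of synthetic introns (IVSA, IVSB and IVSD through IVSK). This fits the annotation, where lacZ is detected as several separate fragments with short gaps between the first ones. The large downstream block is called as one continuous feature, so the table does not resolve the positions of most of the listed introns. Introns of this kind are generally included to improve transgene expression in worms, and the NLS concentrates the β-galactosidase signal in nuclei so that expressing cells are easier to identify.

No C. elegans promoter is recorded or annotated, consistent with a vector meant to receive a user-supplied promoter or gene fragment by restriction cloning at the upstream polylinker. The record does not define the element listed as rf8134. The short trpS match just ahead of lacZ, and the aex-5 fragment downstream of it, are automated similarity hits whose roles are not stated. The region after lacZ may contain 3' sequence of worm origin, but the record does not confirm this.
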