Addgene plasmid #1466: pPD89_20
Purpose: (Empty Backbone)
Depositing lab: Andrew Fire. Depositing organization: Carnegie Institution for Science.
Backbone
  Vector backbone: Unknown
  Backbone size (bp): 7118
  Vector type: Worm Expression
Growth in bacteria
  Bacterial resistance: Ampicillin, 100 μg/mL
  Growth temperature: 37°C
  Growth strain: DH5alpha
  Copy number: Unknown
Gene/Insert
  Gene/Insert name: None
  Tag / fusion protein: rf8134, IVSA, SV40NLS, lacZN, IVSB, IVSD, IVSE, IVSF, IVSG, IVSH, IVSI, IVSJ, IVSK, lacZC
  Cloning method: Restriction Enzyme
Terms and licenses: Academic/Nonprofit Terms; Industry Terms: Not Available to Industry
Depositor comments: See Fire Lab Vector Kit Documentation 1995. Fire Lab Miniprep Number pPD89.20, Ligation number NONE.
How to cite: pPD89_20 was a gift from Andrew Fire (Addgene plasmid # 1466 ; http://n2t.net/addgene:1466 ; RRID:Addgene_1466)
