>Addgene plasmid #1466 | pPD89_20 | addgene partial sequence | sequence record 16606 | 1466_m13reverse
GTTGGCAAAGGACCCAAAGGTATGTTTCGAATGATACTAACATAACATAGAACATTTTCAGGAGGACCCT
TGGAGGGTACCGAGCTCAGAAAAAATGACTGCTCCAAAGAAGAAGCGTAAGGTACCGGTGGGTGAAGACC
AGAAACAGCACCTCGAACTGAGCCGCGATATTGCCCAGCGTTTCAACGCGCTGTATGGCGAGATCGATCC
CGTCGTTTTACAACGTCGTGACTGGGAAAACCCTGGCGTTACCCAACTTAATCGCCTTGCAGCACATCCC
CCTTTCGCCAGCTGGCGTAATAGCGAAGAGGCCCGCACCGATCGCCCTTCCCAACAGTTGCGAAGGTAAG
TTTAAACAGATCCATACTAACTAACTTGTTCTGACATAATTTTCAGCTTGAATGGCGAATGGCGCTTTGC
CTGGTTTCCGGCACCAGAAGCGGTGCCGGAAAGCTGGCTGGAGTGCGATCTTCCTGAGGCCGATACTGTC
GTCGTCCCCTCAAACTGGCAGATGCACGGTTACGATGCGCCCATCTACACCAACGTGACCTATCCCATTA
CGGTCAATCCGCCGTTTGTTCCCACGGAGAATCCGACGGGTTGTTACTCGCTCACATTTAATGTTGATGA
AAGCTGGCTACAGGAAGGCCAGACGCGAATTATTTTTGATGGCGTTAACTCGGCGTTTCATCTGTGGTGC
AACGGGCGCTGGGTCGGTTACGGCCAGGTAAGTTTAATTAAGTTGATACTAACTAACAAGATCTGATTAA
TTTTCAGGACAGTCGTTTGCCGTCTGAATTTGACCTGAGCGCATTTTTACGCGCCGGAGAAAACCGCCTC
GCGGTGATGGTGCTGCGCTGGAGTGACGGCAGTTATCTGGAAGATCAGGATATGTGGCGGATGAGCGGCA
TTTTCCGTGACGTCTCGTTGCTGCATAAACCGACTACACNAATCAGCGATTTCCATGNTGCCACTCGCTT
TAATGATGATTTCTCCCGCGCTGTACTGGAAGGCTGAAGTCCAGGTAAGTTTAAACAGGATCTTACTAAC
TAACATGCTAACACTGAATTTTCANATGGGCGGNGAGTTGCGTGACTACCTACGGGTAACNNTTTCTTTN
TGGCAGGGTGAAANCCANGNTCCCNAGNGGAACNGGNCNTTTTGGGGGGAAATTNTCCAAAAACGGGGGG
GNTNNGCCNATCCCTCCCNTAGNTGAAAGTCAAAAACCNAAATGGGGAGGGCCAAATCCNAATTTTTNNG
GGGGGGNNAACCCCCCCCCANNNCCCTTNTNAAAAAAACNGGTGTN
